Addgene plasmid #146196: pAc5.1B-EGFP-DmMe31B-E208Q_E
Purpose: Insect Expression of DmMe31B-E208Q
Depositing lab: Elisa Izaurralde. Depositing organization: Max Planck Institute for Developmental Biology. Publication: Structural basis for the mutually exclusive anchoring of P body components EDC3 and Tral to the DEAD box protein DDX6/Me31B. Tritschler F, Braun JE, Eulalio A, Truffault V, Izaurralde E, Weichenrieder O. Mol Cell. 2009 Mar 13. 33(5):661-8. 10.1016/j.molcel.2009.02.014 PubMed 19285948.
Backbone
  Vector backbone: Unknown
  Vector type: Insect Expression
Growth in bacteria
  Bacterial resistance: Ampicillin, 100 μg/mL
  Growth temperature: 37°C
  Growth strain: DH5alpha
  Copy number: Low Copy
Gene/Insert
  Gene/Insert name: DmMe31B-E208Q
  Species: D. melanogaster (fly)
  Entrez Gene: me31B (a.k.a. Dmel_CG4916, CG4916, DDX6, Dhh1p/Me31b, DmRH3, Dmel\CG4916, ME31B, Mat31B, Me31B, Me31b, l(2)k06607, me31b)
  Cloning method: Unknown
Terms and licenses: Academic/Nonprofit Terms; Industry Terms: Not Available to Industry
Depositor comments: ORF extracted from NCBI: NM_078809.3 Plasmids from this collection were made available to the research community and donated after the lab closed. Please note that the sequence provided by the depositing laboratory may be theoretical/predicted or based on Sanger sequencing results. There may be discrepancies between sequencing results obtained by Addgene and the depositor sequence. If an Addgene verified sequence is not available, please contact before placing your order to request that our lab fully sequence the plasmid.
How to cite: pAc5.1B-EGFP-DmMe31B-E208Q_E was a gift from Elisa Izaurralde (Addgene plasmid # 146196 ; http://n2t.net/addgene:146196 ; RRID:Addgene_146196)
