[The description below was written by a language model from this plasmid's Addgene catalogue record and pLannotate feature annotations shown in this document.]
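Description:
pAc5.1B-EGFP-DmMe31B-E208Q_E is an insect-cell expression plasmid of about 7.4 kb that produces a GFP-tagged point mutant of the Drosophila melanogaster DEAD-box RNA helicase Me31B, the fly orthologue of DDX6. The catalogue lists the backbone as unknown, although the name and annotated parts are consistent with a pAc5.1-type vector. In bacteria it is maintained through a ColE1/pUC-type origin and selected with ampicillin via the bla gene and its own promoter. The record lists it as low copy, even though the origin is annotated as a high-copy type. Short fragments of a tetracycline resistance gene and of SV40 large T antigen also appear in the annotation. These are backbone remnants, not functional elements.

Expression is driven by the Drosophila actin 5C promoter, a strong constitutive promoter commonly used in cultured fly cells. Downstream lies an EGFP coding sequence, followed closely by the me31B open reading frame, an arrangement consistent with an N-terminal EGFP fusion. The ORF was taken from an NCBI reference transcript and carries the E208Q substitution. A V5 epitope sequence from the vector follows the insert, but the record does not show whether it is translated in frame or cut off by the insert's stop codon. An SV40 polyadenylation signal sits after the cassette.

The record does not explain the functional consequence of E208Q. The associated publication concerns the structural basis for the mutually exclusive binding of the P-body components EDC3 and Tral to DDX6/Me31B. This suggests the construct was used to examine the localisation or interactions of the mutant helicase in insect cells. The deposited sequence may be theoretical or based on Sanger reads.
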