Features (pLannotate 1.2.2; 10 found; start..end, strand, type, name):
     56..2568    +  promoter       Ac5 promoter: Drosophila melanogaster actin 5C promoter
   2588..3304    +  CDS            EGFP: EGFP is a basic (constitutively fluorescent) green fluorescent protein published in 1996, derived from Aequorea victoria. It is reported to be a rapidly-maturing weak dimer with moderate acid sensitivity.
   3314..4690    +  CDS            me31B: DDX6_DROME - Experimental evidence at protein level: Swiss-Prot protein existence level 1. ATP-dependent RNA helicase which is a core component of a variety of ribonucleoprotein complexes (RNPs) that play critical roles in translational repression and mRNA decapping during embryogenesis, oogenesis, neurogenesis and neurotransmission (PubMed:11546740, PubMed:16256742, PubMed:17178403, PubMed:18590813, PubMed:21267420, PubMed:21447556, PubMed:28875934, PubMed:28388438, PubMed:17982591, PubMed:31114929). Recruits core components and translational repressors to some RNP complexes, and mediates RNP
   4729..4770    +  CDS            V5 tag: epitope tag from simian virus 5
   4870..5004    -  polyA_signal   SV40 poly(A) signal: SV40 polyadenylation signal
   5027..5111    -  CDS            large T antigen (fragment): large T antigen from SV40 (simian virus 40)
   5112..5582    +  CDS            TcR (fragment): tetracycline efflux protein; tet; confers resistance to tetracycline
   5626..6214    -  rep_origin     ori: high-copy-number ColE1/pMB1/pBR322/pUC origin of replication
   6385..7245    -  CDS            AmpR: β-lactamase; bla; confers resistance to ampicillin, carbenicillin, and related antibiotics
   7246..7350    -  promoter       AmpR promoter: bla
>Addgene plasmid #146196 | pAc5.1B-EGFP-DmMe31B-E208Q_E | depositor full sequence | sequence record 288641 | Full Sequence
CTTCAAGGAATTAATTCTATATTCTAAAAACACAAATGATACTTCTAAAAAAAATCATGAATGGCATCAA
CTCTGAATCAAATCTTTGCAGATGCACCTACTTCTCATTTCCACTGTCACATCATTTTTCCAGATCTCGC
TGCCTGTTATGTGGCCCACAAACCAAGACACGTTTTATGGCCATTAAAGCTGGCTGATCGTCGCCAAACA
CCAAATACATATCAATATGTACATTCGAGAAAGAAGCGATCAAAGAAGCGTCTTCGGGCGAGTAGGAGAA
TGCGGAGGAGAAGGAGAACGAGCTGATCTAGTATCTCTCCACAATCCAATGCCAACTGACCAACTGGCCA
TATTCGGAGCAATTTGAAGCCAATTTCCATCGCCTGGCGATCGCTCCATTCTTGGCTATATGTTTTTCAC
CGTTCCCGGGGCCATTTTCAAAGACTCGTCGGTAAGATAAGATTGTGTCACTCGCTGTCTCTCTTCATTT
GTCGAAGAATGCTGAGGAATTTCGCGATGACGTCGGCGAGTATTTTGAAGAATGAGAATAATTTGTATTT
ATACGAAAATCAGTTAGTGGAATTTTCTACAAAAACATGTTATCTATAGATAATTTTGTTGCAAAATATG
TTGACTATGACAAAGATTGTATGTATATACCTTTAATGTATTCTCATTTTCTTATGTATTTATAATGGCA
ATGATGATACTGATGATATTTTAAGATGATGCCAGACCACAGGCTGATTTCTGCGTCTTTTGCCGAACGC
AGTGCATGTGCGGTTGTTGTTTTTTGGAATAGTTTCAATTTTCGGACTGTCCGCTTTGATTTCAGTTTCT
TGGCTTATTCAAAAAGCAAAGTAAAGCCAAAAAAGCGAGATGGCAATACCAAATGCGGCAAAACGGTAGT
GGAAGGAAAGGGGTGCGGGGCAGCGGAAGGAAGGGTGGGGCGGGGCGTGGCGGGGTCTGTGGCTGGGCGC
GACGTCACCGACGTTGGAGCCACTCCTTTGACCATGTGTGCGTGTGTGTATTATTCGTGTCTCGCCACTC
GCCGGTTGTTTTTTTCTTTTTATCTCGCTCTCTCTAGCGCCATCTCGTACGCATGCTCAACGCACCGCAT
GTTGCCGTGTCCTTTATGCGTCATTTTGGCTCGAAATAGGCAATTATTTAAACAAAGATTAGTCAACGAA
AACGCTAAAATAAATAAGTCTACAATATGGTTACTTATTGCCATGTGTGTGCAGCCAACGATAGCAACAA
AAGCAACAACACAGTGGCTTTCCCTCTTTCACTTTTTGTTTGCAAGCGCGTGCGAGCAAGACGGCACGAC
CGGCAAACGCAATTACGCTGACAAAGAGCAGACGAAGTTTTGGCCGAAAAACATCAAGGCGCCTGATACG
AATGCATTTGCAATAACAATTGCGATATTTAATATTGTTTATGAAGCTGTTTGACTTCAAAACACACAAA
AAAAAAAATAAAACAAATTATTTGAAAGAGAATTAGGAATCGGACAGCTTATCGTTACGGGCTAACAGCA
CACCGAGACGAAATAGCTTACCTGACGTCACAGCCTCTGGAAGAACTGCCGCCAAGCAGAGAGAGAGAGA
AAAAGAGGGAGAGCAGCTTAGACCGCATGTGCTTGTGTGTGAGGCGTCTCTCTCTTCGTCTCCTGTTTGC
GCAAACGCATAGACTGCACTGAGAAAATCGATTACCTATTTTTTATGAATGAATATTTGCACTATTACTA
TTCAAAACTATTAAGATAGCAATCACATTCAATAGCCAAATACTATACCACCTGAGCGATGCAACGAAAT
GATCAATTTGAGCAAAAATGCTGCATATTTAGGACGGCATCATTATAGAAATGCTTCTTGCTGTGTACTT
TTCTCTCGTCTGGCAGCTGTTTCGCCGTTATTGTTAAAACCGGCTTAAGTTAGGTGTGTTTTCTACGACT
AGTGATGCCCCTACTAGAAGATGTGTGTTGCACAAATGTCCCTGAATAACCAATTTGAAGTGCAGATAGC
AGTAAACGTAAGCTAATATGAATATTATTTAACTGTAATGTTTTAATATCGCTGGACATTACTAATAAAC
CCACTATAAACACATGTACATATGTATGTTTTGGCATACAATGAGTAGTTGGGGAAAAAATGTGTAAAAG
CACCGTGACCATCACAGCATAAAGATAACCAGCTGAAGTATCGAATATGAGTAACCCCCAAATTGAATCA
CATGCCGCAACTGATAGGACCCATGGAAGTACACTCTTCATGGCGATATACAAGACACACACAAGCACGA
ACACCCAGTTGCGGAGGAAATTCTCCGTAAATGAAAACCCAATCGGCGAACAATTCATACCCATATATGG
TAAAAGTTTTGAACGCGACTTGAGAGCGGAGAGCATTGCGGCTGATAAGGTTTTAGCGCTAAGCGGGCTT
TATAAAACGGGCTGCGGGACCAGTTTTCATATCACTACCGTTTGAGTTCTTGTGCTGTGTGGATACTCCT
CCCGACACAAAGCCGCTCCATCAGCCAGCAGTCGTCTAATCCAGAGACCCCGGATCGGGGTACCAACATG
GTGAGCAAGGGCGAGGAGCTGTTCACCGGGGTGGTGCCCATCCTGGTCGAGCTGGACGGCGACGTAAACG
GCCACAAGTTCAGCGTGTCCGGCGAGGGCGAGGGCGATGCCACCTACGGCAAGCTGACCCTGAAGTTCAT
CTGCACCACCGGCAAGCTGCCCGTGCCCTGGCCCACCCTCGTGACCACCCTGACCTACGGCGTGCAGTGC
TTCAGCCGCTACCCCGACCACATGAAGCAGCACGACTTCTTCAAGTCCGCCATGCCCGAAGGCTACGTCC
AGGAGCGCACCATCTTCTTCAAGGACGACGGCAACTACAAGACCCGCGCCGAGGTGAAGTTCGAGGGCGA
CACCCTGGTGAACCGCATCGAGCTGAAGGGCATCGACTTCAAGGAGGACGGCAACATCCTGGGGCACAAG
CTGGAGTACAACTACAACAGCCACAACGTCTATATCATGGCCGACAAGCAGAAGAACGGCATCAAGGTGA
ACTTCAAGATCCGCCACAACATCGAGGACGGCAGCGTGCAGCTCGCCGACCACTACCAGCAGAACACCCC
CATCGGCGACGGCCCCGTGCTGCTGCCCGACAACCACTACCTGAGCACCCAGTCCGCCCTGAGCAAAGAC
CCCAACGAGAAGCGCGATCACATGGTCCTGCTGGAGTTCGTGACCGCCGCCGGGATCACTCTCGGCATGG
ACGAGCTGTACAAGCCAAGCTTGATGATGACTGAAAAGTTAAATTCTGGGCACACTAATTTAACAAGCAA
GGGGATTATAAATGATCTTCAAATTGCTGGAAACACAAGTGACGATATGGGCTGGAAATCAAAGCTGAAG
CTGCCGCCAAAGGACAACCGATTCAAAACAACTGATGTGACCGATACGCGAGGCAATGAATTCGAGGAGT
TTTGCCTTAAAAGAGAACTGCTTATGGGTATATTCGAGAAGGGATGGGAGCGCCCTTCGCCAATTCAGGA
AGCAGCTATTCCTATAGCATTAAGTGGAAAAGATGTGCTGGCTCGGGCCAAGAACGGCACAGGCAAGACA
GGAGCCTACTGCATCCCAGTTTTAGAACAAATCGACCCAACCAAGGACTACATTCAGGCACTTGTGATGG
TCCCCACCCGAGAGTTGGCGCTACAAACCTCACAGATATGTATTGAGCTGGCGAAACATCTTGATATCCG
GGTAATGGTCACAACGGGAGGTACCATTCTAAAGGATGACATTCTTCGTATTTATCAAAAAGTACAATTA
ATTATTGCCACTCCCGGACGAATATTAGATCTGATGGATAAGAAAGTTGCCGATATGTCGCATTGCAGAA
TATTAGTTTTGGATCAGGCCGATAAGCTATTGTCGCTTGATTTTCAAGGCATGCTGGATCATGTTATACT
AAAGTTACCAAAGGATCCACAGATCTTGCTATTTTCCGCAACATTTCCACTAACAGTCAAGAATTTCATG
GAGAAGCATTTACGCGAGCCTTACGAGATCAACCTGATGGAGGAGCTAACACTGAAGGGTGTCACTCAGT
ACTATGCATTCGTACAGGAGCGCCAGAAAGTACACTGCTTGAATACGCTCTTTTCGAAGCTGCAGATCAA
TCAGTCTATCATATTCTGCAATTCCACGCAACGTGTCGAGCTATTGGCCAAAAAGATCACAGAGCTTGGA
TATTGCTGTTACTATATACACGCTAAGATGGCCCAGGCACACAGAAATCGAGTATTCCACGATTTCCGCC
AAGGACTCTGTCGCAATCTGGTGTGCTCCGACCTGTTCACCCGTGGTATCGACGTGCAGGCCGTGAATGT
AGTAATCAATTTCGATTTCCCACGAATGGCAGAGACATACTTGCATCGAATTGGTCGCTCAGGACGTTTC
GGTCATTTGGGTATTGCTATTAATCTGATAACCTACGAGGATCGGTTTGATCTGCATCGGATTGAAAAAG
AACTTGGAACCGAAATAAAGCCTATTCCGAAGGTCATAGACCCCGCCCTTTATGTCGCAAACGTTGGCGC
ATCCGTTGGCGATACTTGCAACAACAGTGATCTGAATAATTCTGCGAACGAGGAGGGCAACGTTAGCAAA
TAAGCGGCCGCTCGAGTCTAGAGGGCCCGCGGTTCGAAGGTAAGCCTATCCCTAACCCTCTCCTCGGTCT
CGATTCTACGCGTACCGGTCATCATCACCATCACCATTGAGTTTAAACCCGCTGATCAGCCTCGACTGTG
CCTTCTAAGGCCTGAGCTCGCTGATCAGCCTCGATCGAGGATCCAGACATGATAAGATACATTGATGAGT
TTGGACAAACCACAACTAGAATGCAGTGAAAAAAATGCTTTATTTGTGAAATTTGTGATGCTATTGCTTT
ATTTGTAACCATTATAAGCTGCAATAAACAAGTTAACAACAACAATTGCATTCATTTTATGTTTCAGGTT
CAGGGGGAGGTGTGGGAGGTTTTTTAAAGCAAGTAAAACCTCTACAAATGTGGTATGGCTGATTATGATC
AGTCGACCGATGCCCTTGAGAGCCTTCAACCCAGTCAGCTCCTTCCGGTGGGCGCGGGGCATGACTATCG
TCGCCGCACTTATGACTGTCTTCTTTATCATGCAACTCGTAGGACAGGTGCCGGCAGCGCTCTGGGTCAT
TTTCGGCGAGGACCGCTTTCGCTGGAGCGCGACGATGATCGGCCTGTCGCTTGCGGTATTCGGAATCTTG
CACGCCCTCGCTCAAGCCTTCGTCACTGGTCCCGCCACCAAACGTTTCGGCGAGAAGCAGGCCATTATCG
CCGGCATGGCGGCCGACGCGCTGGGCTACGTCTTGCTGGCGTTCGCGACGCGAGGCTGGATGGCCTTCCC
CATTATGATTCTTCTCGCTTCCGGCGGCATCGGGATGCCCGCGTTGCAGGCCATGCTGTCCAGGCAGGTA
GATGACGACCATCAGGGACAGCTTCAAGGATCGCTCGCGGCTCTTACCAGCCAGCAAAAGGCCAGGAACC
GTAAAAAGGCCGCGTTGCTGGCGTTTTTCCATAGGCTCCGCCCCCCTGACGAGCATCACAAAAATCGACG
CTCAAGTCAGAGGTGGCGAAACCCGACAGGACTATAAAGATACCAGGCGTTTCCCCCTGGAAGCTCCCTC
GTGCGCTCTCCTGTTCCGACCCTGCCGCTTACCGGATACCTGTCCGCCTTTCTCCCTTCGGGAAGCGTGG
CGCTTTCTCAATGCTCACGCTGTAGGTATCTCAGTTCGGTGTAGGTCGTTCGCTCCAAGCTGGGCTGTGT
GCACGAACCCCCCGTTCAGCCCGACCGCTGCGCCTTATCCGGTAACTATCGTCTTGAGTCCAACCCGGTA
AGACACGACTTATCGCCACTGGCAGCAGCCACTGGTAACAGGATTAGCAGAGCGAGGTATGTAGGCGGTG
CTACAGAGTTCTTGAAGTGGTGGCCTAACTACGGCTACACTAGAAGGACAGTATTTGGTATCTGCGCTCT
GCTGAAGCCAGTTACCTTCGGAAAAAGAGTTGGTAGCTCTTGATCCGGCAAACAAACCACCGCTGGTAGC
GGTGGTTTTTTTGTTTGCAAGCAGCAGATTACGCGCAGAAAAAAAGGATCTCAAGAAGATCCTTTGATCT
TTTCTACGGGGTCTGACGCTCAGTGGAACGAAAACTCACGTTAAGGGATTTTGGTCATGAGATTATCAAA
AAGGATCTTCACCTAGATCCTTTTAAATTAAAAATGAAGTTTTAAATCAATCTAAAGTATATATGAGTAA
ACTTGGTCTGACAGTTACCAATGCTTAATCAGTGAGGCACCTATCTCAGCGATCTGTCTATTTCGTTCAT
CCATAGTTGCCTGACTCCCCGTCGTGTAGATAACTACGATACGGGAGGGCTTACCATCTGGCCCCAGTGC
TGCAATGATACCGCGAGACCCACGCTCACCGGCTCCAGATTTATCAGCAATAAACCAGCCAGCCGGAAGG
GCCGAGCGCAGAAGTGGTCCTGCAACTTTATCCGCCTCCATCCAGTCTATTAATTGTTGCCGGGAAGCTA
GAGTAAGTAGTTCGCCAGTTAATAGTTTGCGCAACGTTGTTGCCATTGCTGCAGGCATCGTGGTGTCACG
CTCGTCGTTTGGTATGGCTTCATTCAGCTCCGGTTCCCAACGATCAAGGCGAGTTACATGATCCCCCATG
TTGTGCAAAAAAGCGGTTAGCTCCTTCGGTCCTCCGATCGTTGTCAGAAGTAAGTTGGCCGCAGTGTTAT
CACTCATGGTTATGGCAGCACTGCATAATTCTCTTACTGTCATGCCATCCGTAAGATGCTTTTCTGTGAC
TGGTGAGTACTCAACCAAGTCATTCTGAGAATAGTGTATGCGGCGACCGAGTTGCTCTTGCCCGGCGTCA
ACACGGGATAATACCGCGCCACATAGCAGAACTTTAAAAGTGCTCATCATTGGAAAACGTTCTTCGGGGC
GAAAACTCTCAAGGATCTTACCGCTGTTGAGATCCAGTTCGATGTAACCCACTCGTGCACCCAACTGATC
TTCAGCATCTTTTACTTTCACCAGCGTTTCTGGGTGAGCAAAAACAGGAAGGCAAAATGCCGCAAAAAAG
GGAATAAGGGCGACACGGAAATGTTGAATACTCATACTCTTCCTTTTTCAATATTATTGAAGCATTTATC
AGGGTTATTGTCTCATGAGCGGATACATATTTGAATGTATTTAGAAAAATAAACAAATAGGGGTTCCGCG
CACATTTCCCCGAAAAGTGCCACCTGACGTCTAAGAAACCATTATTATCATGACATTAACCTATAAAAAT
AGGCGTATCACGAGGCCCTTTCGT
